>Addgene plasmid #51665 | HO-pMET-poly-KanMX4-HO | depositor full sequence | sequence record 79031 | HO-pMET-poly-KanMX4-HO sequence 6760 bps
GTACCCGAGCGTCCCAAAACCTTCTCAAGCAAGGTTTTCAGTATAATGTTACATGCGTACACGCGTTTGT
ACAGAAAAAAAAGAAAAATTTGAAATATAAATAACGTTCTTAATACTAACATAACTATTAAAAAAAATAA
ATAGGGACCTAGACTTCAGGTTGTCTAACTCCTTCCTTTTCGGTTAGAGCGGATGTGGGAGGAGGGCGTG
AATGTAAGCGTGACATAACTAATTACATGATATCGACAAAGGAAAAGGGGCTCGAGGTCGACGGTATCGA
TAAGCTTGATATCGAATTCCTGCAGCCCGGGGGATCCACTAGTTCTAGAGTATGGATGGGGGTAATAGAA
TTGTATCTATGTATCTGACGACCCTGTATTACACGAAGGAAATAGTAGATGAAAAGACAAGAGAGCAAGA
AAAAGGAAAAACTTCCTTTCTAACAGACGCTTTACTTAACCTTATATATATCTTATTTTTTTCATCGAGC
GTGTTCAATTGGACAAGGTGCCACCTTTTCGACACTTCGGTTATTATGTTACACAGTTTTCATGAGGATG
GCGCCTTGACTAACTTAATTAGTCATTTGCCAACCACCACAGTTCCCCAATATCGACAGCTTCACGTGCC
ATTTGCCATTTTGCGATCATGTGACCTCAAGAGAAAAAGCAAAAAATAATGAGAGCTAAGGGATTCGAAC
CCTTGCATCCGGAGGGGTTAATTAAGGCGCGCCAGATCTGTTTAGCTTGCCTCGTCCCCGCCGGGTCACC
CGGCCAGCGACATGGAGGCCCAGAATACCCTCCTTGACAGTCTTGACGTGCGCAGCTCAGGGGCATGATG
TGACTGTCGCCCGTACATTTAGCCCATACATCCCCATGTATAATCATTTGCATCCATACATTTTGATGGC
CGCACGGCGCGAAGCAAAAATTACGGCTCCTCGCTGCAGACCTGCGAGCAGGGAAACGCTCCCCTCACAG
ACGCGTTGAATTGTCCCCACGCCGCGCCCCTGTAGAGAAATATAAAAGGTTAGGATTTGCCACTGAGGTT
CTTCTTTCATATACTTCCTTTTAAAATCTTGCTAGGATACAGTTCTCACATCACATCCGAACATAAACAA
CCATGGGTAAGGAAAAGACTCACGTTTCGAGGCCGCGATTAAATTCCAACATGGATGCTGATTTATATGG
GTATAAATGGGCTCGCGATAATGTCGGGCAATCAGGTGCGACAATCTATCGATTGTATGGGAAGCCCGAT
GCGCCAGAGTTGTTTCTGAAACATGGCAAAGGTAGCGTTGCCAATGATGTTACAGATGAGATGGTCAGAC
TAAACTGGCTGACGGAATTTATGCCTCTTCCGACCATCAAGCATTTTATCCGTACTCCTGATGATGCATG
GTTACTCACCACTGCGATCCCCGGCAAAACAGCATTCCAGGTATTAGAAGAATATCCTGATTCAGGTGAA
AATATTGTTGATGCGCTGGCAGTGTTCCTGCGCCGGTTGCATTCGATTCCTGTTTGTAATTGTCCTTTTA
ACAGCGATCGCGTATTTCGTCTCGCTCAGGCGCAATCACGAATGAATAACGGTTTGGTTGATGCGAGTGA
TTTTGATGACGAGCGTAATGGCTGGCCTGTTGAACAAGTCTGGAAAGAAATGCATAAGCTTTTGCCATTC
TCACCGGATTCAGTCGTCACTCATGGTGATTTCTCACTTGATAACCTTATTTTTGACGAGGGGAAATTAA
TAGGTTGTATTGATGTTGGACGAGTCGGAATCGCAGACCGATACCAGGATCTTGCCATCCTATGGAACTG
CCTCGGTGAGTTTTCTCCTTCATTACAGAAACGGCTTTTTCAAAAATATGGTATTGATAATCCTGATATG
AATAAATTGCAGTTTCATTTGATGCTCGATGAGTTTTTCTAATCAGTACTGACAATAAAAAGATTCTTGT
TTTCAAGAACTTGTCATTTGTATAGTTTTTTTATATTGTAGTTGTTCTATTTTAATCAAATGTTAGCGTG
ATTTATATTTTTTTTCGCCTCGACATCATCTGCCCAGATGCGAAGTTAAGTGCGCAGAAAGTAATATCAT
GCGTCAATCGTATGTGAATGCTGGTCGCTATACTGCTGTCGATTCGATACTAACGCCGCCATCCAGTGTC
GAAAACGAGCTCGAATTAATTCCTGGGGGAACAACTTCACAGAATGTTTTGTCATATTGTCGAAGTGGTC
ACAAAACAAGAGAAGTTCCGCCAATTATAAAAAGGGAACCCGTATATTTCAGCTTCACGGATGATTTCCA
GGGTGAGAGTACTGTATATGGGCTTACGATAGAAGGCCATAAAAATTTCTTGCTTGGCAACAAAATAGAA
GTGAAATCATGTCGAGGCTGCTGTGTGGGAGAACAGCATAAAATATCACAAAAAAAGAATCTAAAACACT
GTGTTGCTTGTCCCAGAAAGGGAATCAAGTATTTTTATAAAGATTGGAGTGGTAAAAATCGAGTATGTGC
TAGATGCTATGGAAGATACAAATTCAGCGGTCATCACTGTATAAATTGCAAGTATGTACCAGAAGCACGT
GAAGTGAAAAAGGCAAAAGACAAAGGCGAAAAATTGGGCATTACGCCCGAAGGTTTGCCAGTTAAAGGAC
CAGAGTGTATAAAATGTGGCGGAATCTTACAGTGGCCTATGCGGCCGCTCTAGCTAGAACTAGTGGATCG
ATCCCCAATTCGCCCTATAGTGAGTCGTATTACAATTCACTGGCCGTCGTTTTACAACGTCGTGACTGGG
AAAACCCTGGCGTTACCCAACTTAATCGCCTTGCAGCACATCCCCCTTTCGCCAGCTGGCGTAATAGCGA
AGAGGCCCGCACCGATCGCCCTTCCCAACAGTTGCGCAGCCTGAATGGCGAATGGCGCCTGATGCGGTAT
TTTCTCCTTACGCATCTGTGCGGTATTTCACACCGCATA
[142 nt withheld, positions 2980-3121]
C
[63 nt withheld, positions 3123-3185]
CCTTTGACGTTGGAGTCCACGTTCTTT
[37 nt withheld, positions 3213-3249]
ACCCTATCTCGGGCTATTCTTTTGATTTATAAGGGATTTTGCCGATTTCGGCCTATTGGTTAAAAAATGA
GCTGATTTAACAAAAATTTAACGCGAATTTTAACAAAATATTAACGTTTACAATTTTATGGTGCACTCTC
AGTACAATCTGCTCTGATGCCGCATAGTTAAGCCAGCCCCGACACCCGCCAACACCCGCTGACGCGCCCT
GACGGGCTTGTCTGCTCCCGGCATCCGCTTACAGACAAGCTGTGACCGTCTCCGGGAGCTGCATGTGTCA
GAGGTTTTCACCGTCATCACCGAAACGCGCGAGACGAAAGGGCCTCGTGATACGCCTATTTTTATAGGTT
AATGTCATGATAATAATGGTTTCTTAGACGTCAGGTGGCACTTTTCGGGGAAATGTGCGCGGAACCCCTA
TTTGTTTATTTTTCTAAATACATTCAAATATGTATCCGCTCATGAGACAATAACCCTGATAAATGCTTCA
ATAATATTGAAAAAGGAAGAGTATGAGTATTCAACATTTCCGTGTCGCCCTTATTCCCTTTTTTGCGGCA
TTTTGCCTTCCTGTTTTTGCTCACCCAGAAACGCTGGTGAAAGTAAAAGATGCTGAAGATCAGTTGGGTG
CACGAGTGGGTTACATCGAACTGGATCTCAACAGCGGTAAGATCCTTGAGAGTTTTCGCCCCGAAGAACG
TTTTCCAATGATGAGCACTTTTAAAGTTCTGCTATGTGGCGCGGTATTATCCCGTATTGACGCCGGGCAA
GAGCAACTCGGTCGCCGCATACACTATTCTCAGAATGACTTGGTTGAGTACTCACCAGTCACAGAAAAGC
ATCTTACGGATGGCATGACAGTAAGAGAATTATGCAGTGCTGCCATAACCATGAGTGATAACACTGCGGC
CAACTTACTTCTGACAACGATCGGAGGACCGAAGGAGCTAACCGCTTTTTTGCACAACATGGGGGATCAT
GTAACTCGCCTTGATCGTTGGGAACCGGAGCTGAATGAAGCCATACCAAACGACGAGCGTGACACCACGA
TGCCTGTAGCAATGGCAACAACGTTGCGCAAACTATTAACTGGCGAACTACTTACTCTAGCTTCCCGGCA
ACAATTAATAGACTGGATGGAGGCGGATAAAGTTGCAGGACCACTTCTGCGCTCGGCCCTTCCGGCTGGC
TGGTTTATTGCTGATAAATCTGGAGCCGGTGAGCGTGGGTCTCGCGGTATCATTGCAGCACTGGGGCCAG
ATGGTAAGCCCTCCCGTATCGTAGTTATCTACACGACGGGGAGTCAGGCAACTATGGATGAACGAAATAG
ACAGATCGCTGAGATAGGTGCCTCACTGATTAAGCATTGGTAACTGTCAGACCAAGTTTACTCATATATA
CTTTAGATTGATTTAAAACTTCATTTTTAATTTAAAAGGATCTAGGTGAAGATCCTTTTTGATAATCTCA
TGACCAAAATCCCTTAACGTGAGTTTTCGTTCCACTGAGCGTCAGACCCCGTAGAAAAGATCAAAGGATC
TTCTTGAGATCCTTTTTTTCTGCGCGTAATCTGCTGCTTGCAAACAAAAAAACCACCGCTACCAGCGGTG
GTTTGTTTGCCGGATCAAGAGCTACCAACTCTTTTTCCGAAGGTAACTGGCTTCAGCAGAGCGCAGATAC
CAAATACTGTCCTTCTAGTGTAGCCGTAGTTAGGCCACCACTTCAAGAACTCTGTAGCACCGCCTACATA
CCTCGCTCTGCTAATCCTGTTACCAGTGGCTGCTGCCAGTGGCGATAAGTCGTGTCTTACCGGGTTGGAC
TCAAGACGATAGTTACCGGATAAGGCGCAGCGGTCGGGCTGAACGGGGGGTTCGTGCACACAGCCCAGCT
TGGAGCGAACGACCTACACCGAACTGAGATACCTACAGCGTGAGCATTGAGAAAGCGCCACGCTTCCCGA
AGGGAGAAAGGCGGACAGGTATCCGGTAAGCGGCAGGGTCGGAACAGGAGAGCGCACGAGGGAGCTTCCA
GGGGGAAACGCCTGGTATCTTTATAGTCCTGTCGGGTTTCGCCACCTCTGACTTGAGCGTCGATTTTTGT
GATGCTCGTCAGGGGGGCGGAGCCTATGGAAAAACGCCAGCAACGCGGCCTTTTTACGGTTCCTGGCCTT
TTGCTGGCCTTTTGCTCACATGTTCTTTCCTGCGTTATCCCCTGATTCTGTGGATAACCGTATTACCGCC
TTTGAGTGAGCTGATACCGCTCGCCGCAGCCGAACGACCGAGCGCAGCGAGTCAGTGAGCGAGGAAGCGG
AAGAGCGCCCAATACGCAAACCGCCTCTCCCCGCGCGTTGGCCGATTCATTAATGCAGCTGGCACGACAG
GTTTCCCGACTGGAAAGCGGGCAGTGAGCGCAACGCAATTAATGTGAGTTAGCTCACTCATTAGGCACCC
CAGGCTTTACACTTTATGCTTCCGCGGCTCGTATGTTGTGTGGAATTGTGAGCGGATAACAATTTCACAC
AGGAAACAGCTATGACCATGATTACGCCACTAGTCCGAGGCCTCGAGATCCGATATCGCCGTGGCGGCCG
CCAGCTGAAGCTTAATTATCCTGGGCACGAGTGAAACAAAGCTAAAACCTTTATTTAGCATGGCCATTGA
ATGTAACAATTATATATATCGCAAGCACAAAAAATCAAGGAGAGAGAACTACCACTTTGTTCATGTGTAC
AATGTTCATTATCTCCATAAGCAAAAAAAAAAAAATAGAAAACATATGCTATAAGGTTGATATTCTCACG
AGTAAGCGGCACTTGCTACTTATTGACATTGCAGATTTTTGGCTACAGAAATAGTATATTAGAGATTATA
ATTGCTAATCAAATCAAAATATAAAATTAGTAAACCAAACCATTTATACCCTTCCTTAGTAGTTATGGAT
TGTTTTTTAATGATATTTCTGCAAACCAAAGAAAGATTGTTATCCAGATAGAATTTAGTTTTGATATTCA
TTTTTTTGTTGAAGATTGAACGCCATATCTGGGCCTCATAATTCAAAAGACGGTGCCATTATCGGTAGCG
TTTCGCATTGTACTGGATTTCAGAAATTTCACAGTTGATGAATCGAAAAGAATGGTCTCATTGCAACACG
TAAGGTTAAGATGTCCCTTTTTACCATTATAGGCAATAAATGAATCATAAAACGACCGTATACTGGTGAA
ATAGTAGGGAGAACGAGTACCTGTAGTAAAAAGTATAAATCATAGTTAATCGGGCAATGTCCCTCGATCA
AGGAGTATTGTGTCATGTTCGAGACAAACGCCAACATTTTTGTTTCTTTTGGACAAATGTTGTTTGCATT
TATGATCCGTTATATTTTGATCTAATGTAGAGTTGCACGTAGTTCTTACTGGCAAAGAAATCGATGCATA
CCAAAAAAGAATAAAGGTGATATTTGATCTTTACCGTTTAGTTCCAACGTAAAATTGTGCCTTTGGACTT
AAAATGGCGTC
Features (pLannotate 1.2.2; 19 found; start..end, strand, type, name):
      6..240     -  terminator     CYC1 terminator (fragment): S. cerevisiae CYC1; transcription terminator for CYC1
    261..330     -  misc_feature   MCS (fragment): pBluescript multiple cloning site
    330..679     -  promoter       MET17 promoter: S. cerevisiae MET17; expression is repressed by methionine; MET15; MET25
    779..2135    +  gene           kanMX: yeast selectable marker conferring kanamycin resistance (Wach et al., 1994)
   2189..2692    +  CDS            HO (fragment): HO_YEAST - Experimental evidence at protein level: Swiss-Prot protein existence level 1. Initiation of mating type interconversion. This protein is a site-specific endonuclease that cleaves a site in the mat locus on chromosome III. The double-strand break is followed by a unidirectional gene conversion event that replaces the information at the mat locus by information copied from either of the two homologous loci (HMR and HML) that reside at the extremity of the chromosome III. Endonuclease expression takes place in late G1 just before cells enter S phase. From Saccharomyces cerevisiae (stra
   2744..2762    -  promoter       T7 promoter: promoter for bacteriophage T7 RNA polymerase
   2765..2922    +  CDS            lacZα (fragment): LacZα fragment of β-galactosidase; lacZ fragment
   2928..2979    -  misc_feature   bom (fragment): basis of mobility region from pBR322
   2998..3154    +  rep_origin     f1 ori (fragment) (sequence partly withheld): f1 bacteriophage origin of replication; arrow indicates direction of (+) strand synthesis
   3154..3375    +  rep_origin     M13 ori (fragment) (sequence partly withheld): M13 bacteriophage origin of replication; arrow indicates direction of (+) strand synthesis
   3376..3425    -  misc_feature   bom (fragment): basis of mobility region from pBR322
   3527..3562    -  CDS            rop (fragment): Rop protein, which maintains plasmids at low copy number; rop
   3657..3761    +  promoter       AmpR promoter: bla
   3762..4622    +  CDS            AmpR: β-lactamase; bla; confers resistance to ampicillin, carbenicillin, and related antibiotics
   4793..5381    +  rep_origin     ori: high-copy-number ColE1/pMB1/pBR322/pUC origin of replication
   5564..5656    +  CDS            lacI (fragment): lac repressor; lacI; The lac repressor binds to the lac operator to inhibit transcription in E. coli. This inhibition can be relieved by adding lactose or isopropyl-β-D-thiogalactopyranoside (IPTG).
   5669..5690    +  protein_bind   CAP binding site: CAP binding activates transcription in the presence of cAMP. E. coli catabolite activator protein
   5705..5723    +  promoter       lac UV5 promoter (fragment): E. coli lac promoter with an "up" mutation
   5745..5761    +  protein_bind   lac operator: The lac repressor binds to the lac operator to inhibit transcription in E. coli. This inhibition can be relieved by adding lactose or isopropyl-β-D-thiogalactopyranoside (IPTG). lac repressor encoded by lacI
