[The description below was written by a language model from this plasmid's Addgene catalogue record and pLannotate feature annotations shown in this document.]
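Description:
HO-pMET-poly-KanMX4-HO is an empty yeast integration vector, derived from the HO-Poly-HO backbone, designed to place a gene of interest in single copy at the HO locus of Saccharomyces cerevisiae under a methionine-regulated promoter. The plasmid carries no annotated yeast replication origin, so stable maintenance in yeast depends on chromosomal integration. In E. coli it is propagated through a high-copy ColE1/pUC-type origin with ampicillin selection (AmpR with its own promoter). The backbone also contains remnants typical of pBluescript-like cloning vectors: fragments of the f1/M13 phage origins, a lacZα fragment, lac promoter and operator elements, a T7 promoter, and small bom and rop fragments.

The functional cassette consists of the MET17 (MET15/MET25) promoter, a fragment of the pBluescript polylinker, and a CYC1 terminator fragment, all on the same strand. A coding sequence cloned by restriction enzymes into the polylinker is therefore transcribed from the MET17 promoter and terminated by CYC1. MET17 expression is repressed by methionine, so transcription can be switched on by withholding it. Adjacent to this, in the opposite orientation, is the kanMX marker, which allows integrants to be selected with G418 without needing an auxotrophic strain background.

The feature table annotates one HO coding fragment downstream of kanMX. The name and stated purpose imply a second HO homology arm on the other side of the cassette, probably in the unannotated region, but it is not listed. These flanking HO sequences would direct homologous recombination so that the expression cassette and marker replace sequence at HO. No insert is present in the deposited plasmid.
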