Addgene plasmid #51665: HO-pMET-poly-KanMX4-HO
Purpose: (Empty Backbone) yeast plasmid for integration of target sequence at HO locus, Kan selection, pMET inducible promoter
Depositing lab: David Stillman. Depositing organization: University of Utah. Publication: Yeast vectors for integration at the HO locus. Voth WP, Richards JD, Shaw JM, Stillman DJ. Nucleic Acids Res. 2001 Jun 15;29(12):E59-9. 10.1093/nar/29.12.e59 PubMed 11410682.
Backbone
  Vector backbone: HO-Poly-HO
  Backbone manufacturer: Stillman Lab, Addgene plasmid # 51661
  Vector type: Yeast Expression ; yeast integration
  Selectable markers: Neomycin (select with G418)
Growth in bacteria
  Bacterial resistance: Ampicillin, 100 μg/mL
  Growth temperature: 37°C
  Growth strain: DH5alpha
  Copy number: Unknown
Gene/Insert
  Cloning method: Restriction Enzyme
  Sequencing primers: 5′ pHIS-F (in MET17 promoter), TCGTGTAATACAGGGTCGTCA
Terms and licenses: Academic/Nonprofit Terms; Industry Terms: Not Available to Industry
How to cite: HO-pMET-poly-KanMX4-HO was a gift from David Stillman (Addgene plasmid # 51665 ; http://n2t.net/addgene:51665 ; RRID:Addgene_51665)
