>Addgene plasmid #51665 | HO-pMET-poly-KanMX4-HO | addgene partial sequence | sequence record 81281 | M13-Rev 5'-CAGGAAACAGCTATGACC-3'
CCGATATCGCCGTGGCGGCCGCCAGCTGAAGCTTAATTATCCTGGGCACGAGTGAAACAAAGCTAAAACC
TTTATTTAGCATGGCCATTGAATGTAACAATTATATATATCGCAAGCACAAAAAATCAAGGAGAGAGAAC
TACCACTTTGTTCATGTGTACAATGTTCATTATCTCCATAAGCAAAAAAAAAAAAATAGAAAACATATGC
TATAAGGTTGATATTCTCACGAGTAAGCGGCACTTGCTACTTATTGACATTGCAGATTTTTGGCTACAGA
AATAGTATATTAGAGATTATAATTGCTAATCAAATCAAAATATAAAATTAGTAAACCAAACCATTTATAC
CCTTCCTTAGTAGTTATGGATTGTTTTTTAATGATATTTCTGCAAACCAAAGAAAGATTGTTATCCAGAT
AGAATTTAGTTTTGATATTCATTTTTTTGTTGAAGATTGAACGCCATATCTGGGCCTCATAATTCAAAAG
ACGGTGCCATTATCGGTAGCGTTTCGCATTGTACTGGATTTCAGAAATTTCACAGTTGATGAATCGAAAA
GAATGGTCTCATTGCAACACGTAAGGTTAAGATGTCCCTTTTTACCATTATAGGCAATAAATGAATCATA
AAACGACCGTATACTGGTGAAATAGTAGGGAGAACGAGTACCTGTAGTAAAAAGTATAAATCATAGTTAA
TCGGGCAATGTCCCTCGATCAAGGAGTATTGTGTCATGTTCGAGACAAACGCCAACATTTTTGTTTCTTT
TGGACAAATGTTGTTTGCATTTATGATCCGTTATATTTTGATCTAATGTAGAGTTGCACGTAGTTCTTAC
TGGCAAAGAAATCGATGCATACCAAAAAAGAATAAAGGTGATATTTGATCTTTACCGTTTAGTTCC
