>Addgene plasmid #51665 | HO-pMET-poly-KanMX4-HO | addgene partial sequence | sequence record 81431 | M13pUC-Fwd 5'-CCCAGTCACGACGTTGTAAAACG-3'
CTATAGGGCGAATTGGGGATCGATCCACTAGTTCTAGCTAGAGCGGCCGCATAGGCCACTGTAAGATTCC
GCCACATTTTATACACTCTGGTCCTTTAACTGGCAAACCTTCGGGCGTAATGCCCAATTTTTCGCCTTTG
TCTTTTGCCTTTTTCACTTCACGTGCTTCTGGTACATACTTGCAATTTATACAGTGATGACCGCTGAATT
TGTATCTTCCATAGCATCTAGCACATACTCGATTTTTACCACTCCAATCTTTATAAAAATACTTGATTCC
CTTTCTGGGACAAGCAACACAGTGTTTTAGATTCTTTTTTTGTGATATTTTATGCTGTTCTCCCACACAG
CAGCCTCGACATGATTTCACTTCTATTTTGTTGCCAAGCAAGAAATTTTTATGGCCTTCTATCGTAAGCC
CATATACAGTACTCTCACCCTGGAAATCATCCGTGAAGCTGAAATATACGGGTTCCCTTTTTATAATTGG
CGGAACTTCTCTTGTTTTGTGACCACTTCGACAATATGACAAAACATTCTGTGAAGTTGTTCCCCCAGGA
ATTAATTCGAGCTCGTTTTCGACACTGGATGGCGGCGTTAGTATCGAATCGACAGCAGTATAGCGACCAG
CATTCACATACGATTGACGCATGATATTACTTTCTGCGCACTTAACTTCGCATCTGGGCAGATGATGTCG
AGGCGAAAAAAAATATAAATCACGCTAACATTTGATTAAAATAGAACAACTACAATATAAAAAAACTATA
CAAATGACAAGTTCTTGAAAACAAGAATCTTTTTATTGTCAGTACTGATTAGAAAAACTCATCGAGCATC
AAATGAAACTGCAATTTATTCATATCAGGATTATCAATACCATATTTTTGAAA
