>Addgene plasmid #51665 | HO-pMET-poly-KanMX4-HO | addgene partial sequence | sequence record 81434 | CYC1 5'-GCGTGAATGTAAGCGTGAC-3'
AGCTTGATATCGAATTCCTGCAGCCCGGGGGATCCACTAGTTCTAGAGTATGGATGGGGGTAATAGAATT
GTATCTATGTATCTGACGACCCTGTATTACACGAAGGAAATAGTAGATGAAAAGACAAGAGAGCAAGAAA
AAGGAAAAACTTCCTTTCTAACAGACGCTTTACTTAACCTTATATATATCTTATTTTTTTCATCGAGCGT
GTTCAATTGGACAAGGTGCCACCTTTTCGACACTTCGGTTATTATGTTACACAGTTTTCATGAGGATGGC
GCCTTGACTAACTTAATTAGTCATTTGCCAACCACCACAGTTCCCCAATATCGACAGCTTCACGTGCCAT
TTGCCATTTTGCGATCATGTGACCTCAAGAGAAAAAGCAAAAAATAATGAGAGCTAAGGGATTCGAACCC
TTGCATCCGGAGGGGTTAATTAAGGCGCGCCAGATCTGTTTAGCTTGCCTCGTCCCCGCCGGGTCACCCG
GCCAGCGACATGGAGGCCCAGAATACCCTCCTTGACAGTCTTGACGTGCGCAGCTCAGGGGCATGATGTG
ACTGTCGCCCGTACATTTAGCCCATACATCCCCATGTATAATCATTTGCATCCATACATTTTGATGGCCG
CACGGCGCGAAGCAAAAATTACGGCTCCTCGCTGCAGACCTGCGAGCAGGGAAACGCTCCCCTCACAGAC
GCGTTGAATTGTCCCCACGCCGCGCCCCTGTAGAGAAATATAAAAGGTTAGGATTTGCCACTGAGGTTCT
TCTTTCATATACTTCCTTTTAAAATCTTGCTAGGATACAGTTCTCACATCACATCCGAACATAAACAACC
ATGGGTAAGGAAAAGACTCACGTTTCGAGGCCGCGATTAAATTCCAACATGGATGCTGATTTATATGGGT
ATAAATGGGCTCGCGATAATGTCGGGCAATCAGGTGCGACAATCTATCGATTGTATGGGAAGCCCGATGC
GCCAGA
